Addgene plasmid #21971: CMV-d2eGFP-20pf
Depositing lab: Phil Sharp. Depositing organization: Massachusetts Institute of Technology. Publication: MicroRNA sponges: competitive inhibitors of small RNAs in mammalian cells. Ebert MS, Neilson JR, Sharp PA. Nat Methods. 2007 Sep . 4(9):721-6. 10.1038/nmeth1079 PubMed 17694064.
Backbone
  Vector backbone: pcDNA5
  Backbone size w/o insert (bp): 5000
  Vector type: Mammalian Expression
Growth in bacteria
  Bacterial resistance: Ampicillin, 100 μg/mL
  Growth temperature: 37°C
  Growth strain: DH5alpha
  Copy number: High Copy
Gene/Insert
  Gene/Insert name: CMV d2eGFP miR-20 perfect
  Insert size (bp): 50
  Cloning method: Restriction Enzyme; 5′ cloning site XhoI (not destroyed); 3′ cloning site ApaI (not destroyed)
  Sequencing primers: 5′ n/a
Terms and licenses: Academic/Nonprofit Terms; Industry Terms: Not Available to Industry
Depositor comments: From Supplementary Table 1: "miR-20 perfect CMV sponge and U6 sponge, 2 sites: CUACCUGCACUAUAAGCACUUUA"
How to cite: CMV-d2eGFP-20pf was a gift from Phil Sharp (Addgene plasmid # 21971 ; http://n2t.net/addgene:21971 ; RRID:Addgene_21971)
