[The description below was written by a language model from this plasmid's Addgene catalogue record.]
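Description:
CMV-d2eGFP-20pf is a mammalian expression plasmid built on a pcDNA5 backbone (about 5 kb without insert) and designed as a microRNA "sponge" construct. It is maintained in E. coli as a high-copy plasmid under ampicillin selection. The record gives no feature table, so other backbone elements such as the polyadenylation signal or any mammalian selection marker are not stated.

As the name indicates, the payload is a CMV promoter-driven destabilized eGFP (d2eGFP) reporter. A short insert of roughly 50 bp is cloned between XhoI and ApaI sites, both of which are retained. According to the depositor's comments, this insert carries two binding sites with perfect complementarity to miR-20 ("pf" for perfect). Their exact position relative to the reporter is not given, but in sponge designs such sites normally sit in the 3′ untranslated region of the reporter transcript.

Transcripts of this kind act as competitive decoys. Abundant CMV-driven mRNA binds the target microRNA and draws it away from its endogenous targets. Because the sites are perfectly matched rather than bulged, the transcript is expected to be cleaved by Argonaute through an RNAi-type mechanism. Reporter output therefore also reads out miR-20 activity in the transfected cells, and the short half-life of d2eGFP makes fluorescence follow changes in mRNA level more closely than stable GFP would. The plasmid is typically transfected transiently into mammalian cells to inhibit or monitor miR-20 family function, often alongside bulged-site sponges and control constructs.
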