>Addgene plasmid #21971 | CMV-d2eGFP-20pf | addgene partial sequence | sequence record 28270 | 21971 with CMV-d2eGFP-F (TATATCATGGCCGACAAGC)
GGCAGCGTGCAGCTCGCCGACCACTACCAGCAGAACACCCCCATCGGCGACGGCCCCGTGCTGCTGCCCG
ACAACCACTACCTGAGCACCCAGTCCGCCCTGAGCAAAGACCCCAACGAGAAGCGCGATCACATGGTCCT
GCTGGAGTTCGTGACCGCCGCCGGGATCACTCTCGGCATGGACGAGCTGTACAAGAAGCTTAGCCATGGC
TTCCCGCCGGAGGTGGAGGAGCAGGATGATGGCACGCTGCCCATGTCTTGTGCCCAGGAGAGCGGGATGG
ACCGTCACCCTGCAGCCTGTGCTTCTGCTAGGATCAATGTGTAGGCGGCCGCCTCGAGCTACCTGCACTA
TAAGCACTTTACTACCTGCACTATAAGCACTTTAGGGCCCGTTTAAACCCGCTGATCAGCCTCGACTGTG
CCTTCTAGTTGCCAGCCATCTGTTGTTTGCCCCTCCCCCGTGCCTTCCTTGACCCTGGAAGGTGCCACTC
CCACTGTCCTTTCCTAATAAAATGAGGAAATTGCATCGCATTGTCTGAGTAGGTGTCATTCTATTCTGGG
GGGTGGGGTGGGGCAGGACAGCAAGGGGGAGGATTGGGAAGACAATAGCAGGCATGCTGGGGATGCGGTG
GGCTCTATGGCTTCTGANGCGGAAAGAACCAGCTGGGGCTCTAGGGGGTATCCCC
[80 nt withheld, positions 686-765]
N
[43 nt withheld, positions 767-809]
C
[33 nt withheld, positions 811-843]
NTCCTTAG
