>Addgene plasmid #21971 | CMV-d2eGFP-20pf | addgene partial sequence | sequence record 28271 | 21971 with CMV-F
TAGCNGAGCTCTCTGGCTAACTAGAGAACCCACTGCTTACTGGCTTATCGAAATTAATACGACTCACTAT
AGGGAGACCCAAGCTGGCTAGCGTTTAAACTTAAGCTTGGTACCGAGCTCGGATCCACCGGTCGCCACCA
TGGTGAGCAAGGGCGAGGAGCTGTTCACCGGGGTGGTGCCCATCCTGGTCGAGCTGGACGGCGACGTAAA
CGGCCACAAGTTCAGCGTGTCCGGCGAGGGCGAGGGCGATGCCACCTACGGCAAGCTGACCCTGAAGTTC
ATCTGCACCACCGGCAAGCTGCCCGTGCCCTGGCCCACCCTCGTGACCACCCTGACCTACGGCGTGCAGT
GCTTCAGCCGCTACCCCGACCACATGAAGCAGCACGACTTCTTCAAGTCCGCCATGCCCGAAGGCTACGT
CCAGGAGCGCACCATCTTCTTCAAGGACGACGGCAACTACAAGACCCGCGCCGAGGTGAAGTTCGAGGGC
GACACCCTGGTGAACCGCATCGAGCTGAAGGGCATCGACTTCAAGGAGGACGGCAACATCCTGGGGCACA
AGCTGGAGTACAACTACAACAGCCACAACGTCTATATCATGGCCGACAAGCAGAAGAACGGCATCAAGGT
GAACTTCAAGATCCGCCACAACATCGAGGACGGCAGCGTGCAGCT
